>Addgene plasmid #36890 | pMADM-alpha | depositor full sequence | sequence record 46195 | pMADM-alpha sequence 11313 bps
GTGCACCCAACTGATCTTCAGCATCTTTTACTTTCACCAGCGTTTCTGGGTGAGCAAAAACAGGAAGGCA
AAATGCCGCAAAAAAGGGAATAAGGGCGACACGGAAATGTTGAATACTCATACTCTTCCTTTTTCAATAT
TATTGAAGCATTTATCAGGGTTATTGTCTCATGAGCGGATACATATTTGAATGTATTTAGAAAAATAAAC
AAATAGGGGTTCCGCGCACATTTCCCCGAAAAGTGCCACCTAAATTGTAAGCGTTAATATTTTGTTAAAA
TTCGCGTTAAATTTTTGTTAAATCAGCTCATTTTTTAACCAATAGGCCGAAATCGGCAAAATCCCTTATA
AATCAAAAGAATAGACCGAGATAGGGT
[37 nt withheld, positions 378-414]
AAAGAACGTGGACTCCAACGTCAAAGG
[49 nt withheld, positions 442-490]
T
[91 nt withheld, positions 492-582]
G
[124 nt withheld, positions 584-707]
CCCATTCGCCATTCAGGCTGCGCAACTGTTGGGAAGGGCGATCGGTGCGGGCCTCTTCGCTATTACGCCA
GCTGGCGAAAGGGGGATGTGCTGCAAGGCGATTAAGTTGGGTAACGCCAGGGTTTCGATTAAGTTGGGTA
ACGCCAGGGTTTTCCCAGTCACGACGTTGTAAAACGACGGCCAGTGAGCGCGCGTAATACGACTCACTAT
AGGGCGAATTGGGGAATCTAGTTATTAATAGTAATCAATTACGGGGTCATTAGTTCATAGCCCATATATG
GAGTTCCGCGTTACATAACTTACGGTAAATGGCCCGCCTGGCTGACCGCCCAACGACCCCCGCCCATTGA
CGTCAATAATGACGTATGTTCCCATAGTAACGCCAATAGGGACTTTCCATTGACGTCAATGGGTGGAGTA
TTTACGGTAAACTGCCCACTTGGCAGTACATCAAGTGTATCATATGCCAAGTACGCCCCCTATTGACGTC
AATGACGGTAAATGGCCCGCCTGGCATTATGCCCAGTACATGACCTTATGGGACTTTCCTACTTGGCAGT
ACATCTACGTATTAGTCATCGCTATTACCATGGTCGAGGTGAGCCCCACGTTCTGCTTCACTCTCCCCAT
CTCCCCCCCCTCCCCACCCCCAATTTTGTATTTATTTATTTTTTAATTATTTTGTGCAGCGATGGGGGCG
GGGGGGGGGGGGGGGCGCGCGCCAGGCGGGGCGGGGCGGGGCGAGGGGCGGGGCGGGGCGAGGCGGAGAG
GTGCGGCGGCAGCCAATCAGAGCGGCGCGCTCCGAAAGTTTCCTTTTATGGCGAGGCGGCGGCGGCGGCG
GCCCTATAAAAAGCGAAGCGCGCGGCGGGCGGGGAGTCGCTGCGACGCTGCCTTCGCCCCGTGCCCCGCT
CCGCCGCCGCCTCGCGCCGCCCGCCCCGGCTCTGACTGACCGCGTTACTCCCACAGGTGAGCGGGCGGGA
CGGCCCTTCTCCTCCGGGCTGTAATTAGCGCTTGGTTTAATGACGGCTTGTTTCTTTTCTGTGGCTGCGT
GAAAGCCTTGAGGGGCTCCGGGAGGGCCCTTTGTGCGGGGGGAGCGGCTCGGGGGGTGCGTGCGTGTGTG
TGTGCGTGGGGAGCGCCGCGTGCGGCTCCGCGCTGCCCGGCGGCTGTGAGCGCTGCGGGCGCGGCGCGGG
GCTTTGTGCGCTCCGCAGTGTGCGCGAGGGGAGCGCGGCCGGGGGCGGTGCCCCGCGGTGCGGGGGGGGC
TGCGAGGGGAACAAAGGCTGCGTGCGGGGTGTGTGCGTGGGGGGGTGAGCAGGGGGTGTGGGCGCGTCGG
TCGGGCTGCAACCCCCCCTGCACCCCCCTCCCCGAGTTGCTGAGCACGGCCCGGCTTCGGGTGCGGGGCT
CCGTACGGGGCGTGGCGCGGGGCTCGCCGTGCCGGGCGGGGGGTGGCGGCAGGTGGGGGTGCCGGGCGGG
GCGGGGCCGCCTCGGGCCGGGGAGGGCTCGGGGGAGGGGCGCGGCGGCCCCCGGAGCGCCGGCGGCTGTC
GAGGCGCGGCGAGCCGCAGCCATTGCCTTTTATGGTAATCGTGCGAGAGGGCGCAGGGACTTCCTTTGTC
CCAAATCTGTGCGGAGCCGAAATCTGGGAGGCGCCGCCGCACCCCCTCTAGCGGGCGCGGGGCGAAGCGG
TGCGGCGCCGGCAGGAAGGAAATGGGCGGGGAGGGCCTTCGTGCGTCGCCGCGCCGCCGTCCCCTTCTCC
CTCTCCAGCCTCGGGGCTGTCCGCGGGGGGACGGCTGCCTTCGGGGGGGACGGGGCAGGGCGGGGTTCGG
CTTCTGGCGTGTGACCGGCGGCTCTAGAGCCTCTGCTAACCATGTTCATGCCTTCTTCTTTTTCCTACAG
CTCCTGGGCAACGTGCTGGTTATTGTGCTGTCTCATCATTTTGGCAAAGAATTGATTTGATACCGCGGGC
CCATCGAATTTGAAGTTCCTATACTTTCTAGAGAATAGGAACTTCCCCGGGATCCGATATCCGCCACCAT
GGTGAGCAAGGGCGAGGAGCTGTTCACCGGGGTGGTGCCCATCCTGGTCGAGCTGGACGGCGACGTAAAC
GGCCACAAGTTCAGCGTGTCCGGCGAGGGCGAGGGCGATGCCACCTACGGCAAGCTGACCCTGAAGTTCA
TCTGCACCACCGGCAAGCTGCCCGTGCCCTGGCCCACCCTCGTGACCACCCTGACCTACGGCGTGCAGTG
CTTCAGCCGCTACCCCGACCACATGAAGCAGCACGACTTCTTCAAGTCCGCCATGCCCGAAGGTTGGTAT
CAAAGATCTATAACTTCGTATAGCATACATTATACGAAGTTATTCAGGTGGCACTTTTCGGGGAAATGTG
CGCGGAACCCCTATTTGTTTATTTTTCTAAATACATTCAAATATGTATCCGCTCATGAGACAATAACCCT
GATAAATGCTTCAATAATATTGAAAAAGGAAGAGTCCTGAGGCGGAAAGAACCAGCTGTGGAATGTGTGT
CAGTTAGGGTGTGGAAAGTCCCCAGGCTCCCCAGCAGGCAGAAGTATGCAAAGCATGCATCTCAATTAGT
CAGCAACCAGGTGTGGAAAGTCCCCAGGCTCCCCAGCAGGCAGAAGTATGCAAAGCATGCATCTCAATTA
GTCAGCAACCATAGTCCCGCCCCTAACTCCGCCCATCCCGCCCCTAACTCCGCCCAGTTCCGCCCATTCT
CCGCCCCATGGCTGACTAATTTTTTTTATTTATGCAGAGGCCGAGGCCGCCTCGGCCTCTGAGCTATTCC
AGAAGTAGTGAGGAGGCTTTTTTGGAGGCCTAGGCTTTTGCAAAGATCGATCAAGAGACAGGATGAGGAT
CGTTTCGCATGATTGAACAAGATGGATTGCACGCAGGTTCTCCGGCCGCTTGGGTGGAGAGGCTATTCGG
CTATGACTGGGCACAACAGACAATCGGCTGCTCTGATGCCGCCGTGTTCCGGCTGTCAGCGCAGGGGCGC
CCGGTTCTTTTTGTCAAGACCGACCTGTCCGGTGCCCTGAATGAACTGCAAGACGAGGCAGCGCGGCTAT
CGTGGCTGGCCACGACGGGCGTTCCTTGCGCAGCTGTGCTCGACGTTGTCACTGAAGCGGGAAGGGACTG
GCTGCTATTGGGCGAAGTGCCGGGGCAGGATCTCCTGTCATCTCACCTTGCTCCTGCCGAGAAAGTATCC
ATCATGGCTGATGCAATGCGGCGGCTGCATACGCTTGATCCGGCTACCTGCCCATTCGACCACCAAGCGA
AACATCGCATCGAGCGAGCACGTACTCGGATGGAAGCCGGTCTTGTCGATCAGGATGATCTGGACGAAGA
GCATCAGGGGCTCGCGCCAGCCGAACTGTTCGCCAGGCTCAAGGCGAGCATGCCCGACGGCGAGGATCTC
GTCGTGACCCATGGCGATGCCTGCTTGCCGAATATCATGGTGGAAAATGGCCGCTTTTCTGGATTCATCG
ACTGTGGCCGGCTGGGTGTGGCGGACCGCTATCAGGACATAGCGTTGGCTACCCGTGATATTGCTGAAGA
GCTTGGCGGCGAATGGGCTGACCGCTTCCTCGTGCTTTACGGTATCGCCGCTCCCGATTCGCAGCGCATC
GCCTTCTATCGCCTTCTTGACGAGTTCTTCTGAGCGGGACTCTGGGGTTCGAAATGACCGACCAAGCGAC
GCCCAACCTGCCATCACGAGATTTCGATTCCACCGCCGCCTTCTATGAAAGGTTGGGCTTCGGAATCGTT
TTCCGGGACGCCGGCTGGATGATCCTCCAGCGCGGGGATCTCATGCTGGAGTTCTTCGCCCACCCTAGGG
GGAGGCTAACTGAAACACGGAAGGAGACAATACCGGAAGGAACCCGCGCTATGACGGCAATAAAAAGACA
GAATAAAACGCACGGTGTTGGGTCGTTTGTTCATAAACGCGGGGTTCGGTCCCAGGGCTGGCACTCTGTC
GATACCCCACCGAGACCCCATTGGGGCCAATACGCCCGCGTTTCTTCCTTTTCCCCACCCCACCCCCCAA
GTTCGGGTGAAGGCCCAGGGCTCGCAGCCAACGTCGGGGCGGCAGGCCCTGCCATAGCCTCAGGTTACTC
AGGATCTATAACTTCGTATAGCATACATTATACGAAGTTATGGTTACAAGACAGGTTTAAGGAGACCAAT
AGAAACTGGGCATGTGGAGACAGAGAAGACTCTTGGGTTTCTGATAGGCACTGACTCTCTCTGCCTATTG
GTCTATTTTCCCACCCTTAGGTGAGTAAGGGCGAGGAGGTCATCAAAGAGTTCATGCGCTTCAAGGTGCG
CATGGAGGGCTCCATGAACGGCCACGAGTTCGAGATCGAGGGCGAGGGCGAGGGCCGCCCCTACGAGGGC
ACCCAGACCGCCAAGCTGAAGGTGACCAAGGGCGGCCCCCTGCCCTTCGCCTGGGACATCCTGTCCCCCC
AGTTCATGTACGGCTCCAAGGCGTACGTGAAGCACCCCGCCGACATCCCCGATTACAAGAAGCTGTCCTT
CCCCGAGGGCTTCAAGTGGGAGCGCGTGATGAACTTCGAGGACGGCGGTCTGGTGACCGTGACCCAGGAC
TCCTCCCTGCAGGACGGCACGCTGATCTACAAGGTGAAGATGCGCGGCACCAACTTCCCCCCCGACGGCC
CCGTAATGCAGAAGAAGACCATGGGCTGGGAGGCCTCCACCGAGCGCCTGTACCCCCGCGACGGCGTGCT
GAAGGGCGAGATCCACCAGGCCCTGAAGCTGAAGGACGGCGGCCACTACCTGGTGGAGTTCAAGACCATC
TACATGGCCAAGAAGCCCGTGCAACTGCCCGGCTACTACTACGTGGACACCAAGCTGGACATCACCTCCC
ACAACGAGGACTACACCATCGTGGAACAGTACGAGCGCTCCGAGGGCCGCCACCACCTGTTCCTGGGGCA
TGGCACCGGCAGCACCGGCAGCGGCAGCTCCGGCACCGCCTCCTCCGAGGACAACAACATGGCCGTCATC
AAAGAGTTCATGCGCTTCAAGGTGCGCATGGAGGGCTCCATGAACGGCCACGAGTTCGAGATCGAGGGCG
AGGGCGAGGGCCGCCCCTACGAGGGCACCCAGACCGCCAAGCTGAAGGTGACCAAGGGCGGCCCCCTGCC
CTTCGCCTGGGACATCCTGTCCCCCCAGTTCATGTACGGCTCCAAGGCGTACGTGAAGCACCCCGCCGAC
ATCCCCGATTACAAGAAGCTGTCCTTCCCCGAGGGCTTCAAGTGGGAGCGCGTGATGAACTTCGAGGACG
GCGGTCTGGTGACCGTGACCCAGGACTCCTCCCTGCAGGACGGCACGCTGATCTACAAGGTGAAGATGCG
CGGCACCAACTTCCCCCCCGACGGCCCCGTAATGCAGAAGAAGACCATGGGCTGGGAGGCCTCCACCGAG
CGCCTGTACCCCCGCGACGGCGTGCTGAAGGGCGAGATCCACCAGGCCCTGAAGCTGAAGGACGGCGGCC
GCTACCTGGTGGAGTTCAAGACCATCTACATGGCCAAGAAGCCCGTGCAACTGCCCGGCTACTACTACGT
GGACACCAAGCTGGACATCACCTCCCACAACGAGGACTACACCATCGTGGAACAGTACGAGCGCTCCGAG
GGCCGCCACCACCTGTTCCTGTACGGCATGGACGAGCTGTACAAGAGATCCTTAGAGCAGAAACTCATTA
GCGAGGAGGACCTGAACAGCGAACAGAAACTCATTTCCGAAGAGGATCTCAACTCCGAGCAGAAGCTGAT
CAGCGAGGAGGACCTGAGATCCTGAGAATTCGAAGTTCCTATACTTTCTAGAGAATAGGAACTTCACTAG
TGGATCCCCCGGGTTCGCCACCATGGTTGGTATCAAAGATCTATAACTTCGTATAGCATACATTATACGA
AGTTATTCAGGTGGCACTTTTCGGGGAAATGTGCGCGGAACCCCTATTTGTTTATTTTTCTAAATACATT
CAAATATGTATCCGCTCATGAGACAATAACCCTGATAAATGCTTCAATAATATTGAAAAAGGAAGAGTCC
TGAGGCGGAAAGAACCAGCTGTGGAATGTGTGTCAGTTAGGGTGTGGAAAGTCCCCAGGCTCCCCAGCAG
GCAGAAGTATGCAAAGCATGCATCTCAATTAGTCAGCAACCAGGTGTGGAAAGTCCCCAGGCTCCCCAGC
AGGCAGAAGTATGCAAAGCATGCATCTCAATTAGTCAGCAACCATAGTCCCGCCCCTAACTCCGCCCATC
CCGCCCCTAACTCCGCCCAGTTCCGCCCATTCTCCGCCCCATGGCTGACTAATTTTTTTTATTTATGCAG
AGGCCGAGGCCGCCTCGGCCTCTGAGCTATTCCAGAAGTAGTGAGGAGGCTTTTTTGGAGGCCTAGGCTT
TTGCAAAGATCGATCAAGAGACAGGATGAGGATCGTTTCGCATGATTGAACAAGATGGATTGCACGCAGG
TTCTCCGGCCGCTTGGGTGGAGAGGCTATTCGGCTATGACTGGGCACAACAGACAATCGGCTGCTCTGAT
GCCGCCGTGTTCCGGCTGTCAGCGCAGGGGCGCCCGGTTCTTTTTGTCAAGACCGACCTGTCCGGTGCCC
TGAATGAACTGCAAGACGAGGCAGCGCGGCTATCGTGGCTGGCCACGACGGGCGTTCCTTGCGCAGCTGT
GCTCGACGTTGTCACTGAAGCGGGAAGGGACTGGCTGCTATTGGGCGAAGTGCCGGGGCAGGATCTCCTG
TCATCTCACCTTGCTCCTGCCGAGAAAGTATCCATCATGGCTGATGCAATGCGGCGGCTGCATACGCTTG
ATCCGGCTACCTGCCCATTCGACCACCAAGCGAAACATCGCATCGAGCGAGCACGTACTCGGATGGAAGC
CGGTCTTGTCGATCAGGATGATCTGGACGAAGAGCATCAGGGGCTCGCGCCAGCCGAACTGTTCGCCAGG
CTCAAGGCGAGCATGCCCGACGGCGAGGATCTCGTCGTGACCCATGGCGATGCCTGCTTGCCGAATATCA
TGGTGGAAAATGGCCGCTTTTCTGGATTCATCGACTGTGGCCGGCTGGGTGTGGCGGACCGCTATCAGGA
CATAGCGTTGGCTACCCGTGATATTGCTGAAGAGCTTGGCGGCGAATGGGCTGACCGCTTCCTCGTGCTT
TACGGTATCGCCGCTCCCGATTCGCAGCGCATCGCCTTCTATCGCCTTCTTGACGAGTTCTTCTGAGCGG
GACTCTGGGGTTCGAAATGACCGACCAAGCGACGCCCAACCTGCCATCACGAGATTTCGATTCCACCGCC
GCCTTCTATGAAAGGTTGGGCTTCGGAATCGTTTTCCGGGACGCCGGCTGGATGATCCTCCAGCGCGGGG
ATCTCATGCTGGAGTTCTTCGCCCACCCTAGGGGGAGGCTAACTGAAACACGGAAGGAGACAATACCGGA
AGGAACCCGCGCTATGACGGCAATAAAAAGACAGAATAAAACGCACGGTGTTGGGTCGTTTGTTCATAAA
CGCGGGGTTCGGTCCCAGGGCTGGCACTCTGTCGATACCCCACCGAGACCCCATTGGGGCCAATACGCCC
GCGTTTCTTCCTTTTCCCCACCCCACCCCCCAAGTTCGGGTGAAGGCCCAGGGCTCGCAGCCAACGTCGG
GGCGGCAGGCCCTGCCATAGCCTCAGGTTACTCAGGATCTATAACTTCGTATAGCATACATTATACGAAG
TTATGGTTACAAGACAGGTTTAAGGAGACCAATAGAAACTGGGCATGTGGAGACAGAGAAGACTCTTGGG
TTTCTGATAGGCACTGACTCTCTCTGCCTATTGGTCTATTTTCCCACCCTTAGGGTACGTCCAGGAGCGC
ACCATCTTCTTCAAGGACGACGGCAACTACAAGACCCGCGCCGAGGTGAAGTTCGAGGGCGACACCCTGG
TGAACCGCATCGAGCTGAAGGGCATCGACTTCAAGGAGGACGGCAACATCCTGGGGCACAAGCTGGAGTA
CAACTACAACAGCCACAACGTCTATATCATGGCCGACAAGCAGAAGAACGGCATCAAGGCGAACTTCAAG
ATCCGCCACAACATCGAGGACGGCGGCGTGCAGCTCGCCGACCACTACCAGCAGAACACCCCCATCGGCG
ACGGCCCCGTGCTGCTGCCCGACAACCACTACCTGAGCACCCAGTCCGCCCTGAGCAAAGACCCCAACGA
GAAGCGCGATCACATGGTCCTGCTGGAGTTCGTGACCGCCGCCGGGATCACTCTCGGCATGGACGAGCTT
TACAAGGATATCCCTGAATTCTGATAGAAGCTTGAAGTTCCTATACTTTCTAGAGAATAGGAACTTCGTC
GACTAGATAACTGATCATAATCAGCCATACCACATTTGTAGAGGTTTTACTTGCTTTAAAAAACCTCCCA
CACCTCCCCCTGAACCTGAAACATAAAATGAATGCAATTGTTGTTGTTAACTTGTTTATTGCAGCTTATA
ATGGTTACAAATAAAGCAATAGCATCACAAATTTCACAAATAAAGCATTTTTTTCACTGCATTCTAGTTG
TGGTTTGTCCAAACTCATCAATGTATCTTATTTAAATTGAGCTCCAGCTTTTGTTCCCTTTAGTGAGGGT
TAATTGCGCGCTTGGCGTAATCATGGTCATAGCTGTTTCCTGTGTGAAATTGTTATCCGCTCACAATTCC
ACACAACATACGAGCCGGAAGCATAAAGTGTAAAGCCTGGGGTGCCTAATGAGTGAGCTAACTCACATTA
ATTGCGTTGCGCTCACTGCCCGCTTTCCAGTCGGGAAACCTGTCGTGCCAGCTGCATTAATGAATCGGCC
AACGCGCGGGGAGAGGCGGTTTGCGTATTGGGCGCTCTTCCGCTTCCTCGCTCACTGACTCGCTGCGCTC
GGTCGTTCGGCTGCGGCGAGCGGTATCAGCTCACTCAAAGGCGGTAATACGGTTATCCACAGAATCAGGG
GATAACGCAGGAAAGAACATGTGAGCAAAAGGCCAGCAAAAGGCCAGGAACCGTAAAAAGGCCGCGTTGC
TGGCGTTTTTCCATAGGCTCCGCCCCCCTGACGAGCATCACAAAAATCGACGCTCAAGTCAGAGGTGGCG
AAACCCGACAGGACTATAAAGATACCAGGCGTTTCCCCCTGGAAGCTCCCTCGTGCGCTCTCCTGTTCCG
ACCCTGCCGCTTACCGGATACCTGTCCGCCTTTCTCCCTTCGGGAAGCGTGGCGCTTTCTCATAGCTCAC
GCTGTAGGTATCTCAGTTCGGTGTAGGTCGTTCGCTCCAAGCTGGGCTGTGTGCACGAACCCCCCGTTCA
GCCCGACCGCTGCGCCTTATCCGGTAACTATCGTCTTGAGTCCAACCCGGTAAGACACGACTTATCGCCA
CTGGCAGCAGCCACTGGTAACAGGATTAGCAGAGCGAGGTATGTAGGCGGTGCTACAGAGTTCTTGAAGT
GGTGGCCTAACTACGGCTACACTAGAAGGACAGTATTTGGTATCTGCGCTCTGCTGAAGCCAGTTACCTT
CGGAAAAAGAGTTGGTAGCTCTTGATCCGGCAAACAAACCACCGCTGGTAGCGGTGGTTTTTTTGTTTGC
AAGCAGCAGATTACGCGCAGAAAAAAAGGATCTCAAGAAGATCCTTTGATCTTTTCTACGGGGTCTGACG
CTCAGTGGAACGAAAACTCACGTTAAGGGATTTTGGTCATGAGATTATCAAAAAGGATCTTCACCTAGAT
CCTTTTAAATTAAAAATGAAGTTTTAAATCAATCTAAAGTATATATGAGTAAACTTGGTCTGACAGTTAC
CAATGCTTAATCAGTGAGGCACCTATCTCAGCGATCTGTCTATTTCGTTCATCCATAGTTGCCTGACTCC
CCGTCGTGTAGATAACTACGATACGGGAGGGCTTACCATCTGGCCCCAGTGCTGCAATGATACCGCGAGA
CCCACGCTCACCGGCTCCAGATTTATCAGCAATAAACCAGCCAGCCGGAAGGGCCGAGCGCAGAAGTGGT
CCTGCAACTTTATCCGCCTCCATCCAGTCTATTAATTGTTGCCGGGAAGCTAGAGTAAGTAGTTCGCCAG
TTAATAGTTTGCGCAACGTTGTTGCCATTGCTACAGGCATCGTGGTGTCACGCTCGTCGTTTGGTATGGC
TTCATTCAGCTCCGGTTCCCAACGATCAAGGCGAGTTACATGATCCCCCATGTTGTGCAAAAAAGCGGTT
AGCTCCTTCGGTCCTCCGATCGTTGTCAGAAGTAAGTTGGCCGCAGTGTTATCACTCATGGTTATGGCAG
CACTGCATAATTCTCTTACTGTCATGCCATCCGTAAGATGCTTTTCTGTGACTGGTGAGTACTCAACCAA
GTCATTCTGAGAATAGTGTATGCGGCGACCGAGTTGCTCTTGCCCGGCGTCAATACGGGATAATACCGCG
CCACATAGCAGAACTTTAAAAGTGCTCATCATTGGAAAACGTTCTTCGGGGCGAAAACTCTCAAGGATCT
TACCGCTGTTGAGATCCAGTTCGATGTAACCCACTC
Features (pLannotate 1.2.2; 40 found; start..end, strand, type, name):
    122..226     -  promoter       AmpR promoter: bla
    279..707     -  rep_origin     f1 ori (sequence partly withheld): f1 bacteriophage origin of replication; arrow indicates direction of (+) strand synthesis
    712..832     -  CDS            lacZα (fragment): LacZα fragment of β-galactosidase; lacZ fragment
    833..894     -  CDS            lacZα (fragment): LacZα fragment of β-galactosidase; lacZ fragment
    902..920     +  promoter       T7 promoter: promoter for bacteriophage T7 RNA polymerase
    996..1299    +  enhancer       CMV enhancer: human cytomegalovirus immediate early enhancer
   1301..1578    +  promoter       chicken β-actin promoter: No description available
   1580..2597    +  intron         chimeric intron: chimera between introns from chicken β-actin and rabbit β-globin
   2679..2712    -  protein_bind   FRT (minimal): supports FLP-mediated excision but not integration (Turan and Bode, 2011) FLP recombinase from the Saccharomyces cerevisiae 2μ plasmid
   2706..3029    +  CDS            cEGFP (fragment): cEGFP is a basic (constitutively fluorescent) green fluorescent protein published in 2008, derived from Aequorea victoria.
   3027..3060    +  protein_bind   loxP: Cre-mediated recombination occurs in the 8-bp core sequence (GCATACAT). Cre recombinase
   3088..3192    +  promoter       AmpR promoter: bla
   3194..3551    +  promoter       SV40 promoter: SV40 enhancer and early promoter
   3586..4380    +  CDS            NeoR/KanR: aminoglycoside phosphotransferase from Tn5; aph(3')-II (or nptII); confers resistance to neomycin, kanamycin, and G418 (Geneticin®)
   4401..4553    +  CDS            ble (fragment): BLE_KLEPN - Experimental evidence at protein level: Swiss-Prot protein existence level 1. Binding protein with a strong affinity to the bleomycin family of antibiotics. Binds to CL990; an antimitotic-antibiotic compound. From Klebsiella pneumoniae.
   4612..4659    +  polyA_signal   HSV TK poly(A) signal: herpes simplex virus thymidine kinase polyadenylation signal (Cole and Stacy, 1985)
   4845..4878    +  protein_bind   loxP: Cre-mediated recombination occurs in the 8-bp core sequence (GCATACAT). Cre recombinase
   4879..4958    +  intron         chimeric intron (fragment): chimera between introns from human β-globin and immunoglobulin heavy chain genes
   4998..6422    +  CDS            tdTomato: tdTomato is a basic (constitutively fluorescent) orange fluorescent protein published in 2004, derived from Discosoma sp.. It is reported to be a somewhat slowly-maturing tandem dimer with low acid sensitivity.
   6549..6582    -  protein_bind   FRT (minimal): supports FLP-mediated excision but not integration (Turan and Bode, 2011) FLP recombinase from the Saccharomyces cerevisiae 2μ plasmid
   6583..6600    +  misc_feature   MCS (fragment): pBluescript multiple cloning site
   6630..6663    +  protein_bind   loxP: Cre-mediated recombination occurs in the 8-bp core sequence (GCATACAT). Cre recombinase
   6691..6795    +  promoter       AmpR promoter: bla
   6797..7154    +  promoter       SV40 promoter: SV40 enhancer and early promoter
   7189..7983    +  CDS            NeoR/KanR: aminoglycoside phosphotransferase from Tn5; aph(3')-II (or nptII); confers resistance to neomycin, kanamycin, and G418 (Geneticin®)
   8004..8156    +  CDS            ble (fragment): BLE_KLEPN - Experimental evidence at protein level: Swiss-Prot protein existence level 1. Binding protein with a strong affinity to the bleomycin family of antibiotics. Binds to CL990; an antimitotic-antibiotic compound. From Klebsiella pneumoniae.
   8215..8262    +  polyA_signal   HSV TK poly(A) signal: herpes simplex virus thymidine kinase polyadenylation signal (Cole and Stacy, 1985)
   8448..8481    +  protein_bind   loxP: Cre-mediated recombination occurs in the 8-bp core sequence (GCATACAT). Cre recombinase
   8482..8561    +  intron         chimeric intron (fragment): chimera between introns from human β-globin and immunoglobulin heavy chain genes
   8594..9043    +  CDS            SGFP2(206A) (fragment): SGFP2(206A) is a basic (constitutively fluorescent) green fluorescent protein published in 2007, derived from Aequorea victoria. It has moderate acid sensitivity.
   9071..9104    -  protein_bind   FRT (minimal): supports FLP-mediated excision but not integration (Turan and Bode, 2011) FLP recombinase from the Saccharomyces cerevisiae 2μ plasmid
   9119..9203    +  CDS            large T antigen (fragment): large T antigen from SV40 (simian virus 40)
   9226..9347    +  polyA_signal   SV40 poly(A) signal: SV40 polyadenylation signal
   9374..9392    -  promoter       T3 promoter: promoter for bacteriophage T3 RNA polymerase
   9435..9457    -  protein_bind   lac operator (fragment): The lac repressor binds to the lac operator to inhibit transcription in E. coli. This inhibition can be relieved by adding lactose or isopropyl-β-D-thiogalactopyranoside (IPTG). lac repressor encoded by lacI
   9461..9491    -  promoter       lac promoter: promoter for the E. coli lac operon
   9506..9527    -  protein_bind   CAP binding site: CAP binding activates transcription in the presence of cAMP. E. coli catabolite activator protein
   9540..9632    -  CDS            lacI (fragment): lac repressor; lacI; The lac repressor binds to the lac operator to inhibit transcription in E. coli. This inhibition can be relieved by adding lactose or isopropyl-β-D-thiogalactopyranoside (IPTG).
   9815..10403   -  rep_origin     ori: high-copy-number ColE1/pMB1/pBR322/pUC origin of replication
  10574..121     -  CDS            AmpR (across the origin): β-lactamase; bla; confers resistance to ampicillin, carbenicillin, and related antibiotics
