[The description below was written by a language model from this plasmid's Addgene catalogue record and pLannotate feature annotations shown in this document.]
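Description:
pMADM-alpha is an 11.3 kb mammalian expression construct built in the high-copy pBluescript SK(+) backbone. It is propagated in E. coli through the pUC-type origin and ampicillin resistance, and it also retains the f1 origin and the T7/T3 promoters flanking the insert. It comes from work extending MADM (Mosaic Analysis with Double Markers) in mice, a system in which split, chimeric fluorescent protein genes are reconstituted by Cre-mediated recombination.

The payload is a single long array driven by the CAG promoter (CMV enhancer, chicken β-actin promoter and chimeric intron). Downstream lies the N-terminal part of GFP (mut4EGFP truncated after nucleotide 274). This is followed by a β-globin intron that has been interrupted by a loxP-flanked neomycin cassette, made up of the SV40 promoter, NeoR and the HSV TK polyadenylation signal. Next comes a tdTomato coding sequence that lacks its start codon and carries three C-terminal Myc tags. A second, promoterless module follows. The record lists a start-codon (ATG) exon, which is not annotated in the feature table. The table does show a second copy of the loxP-Neo-loxP intron, the C-terminal part of GFP (from nucleotide 275 onward) and an SV40 polyadenylation signal.

The plasmid therefore carries two Neo genes, as the depositor notes, and four loxP sites. Three minimal FRT sites are also annotated around the modules, which would permit FLP-mediated excision of segments. G418 selects for the construct in mammalian cells. Placing the loxP sites within introns lets recombination join reporter halves without disrupting the reading frames after splicing. The record does not state the exact intended use, such as a precursor for deriving individual MADM cassettes.
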