Addgene plasmid #36890: pMADM-alpha
Depositing lab: Liqun Luo. Depositing organization: Stanford University. Publication: Extensions of MADM (Mosaic Analysis with Double Markers) in Mice. Tasic B, Miyamichi K, Hippenmeyer S, Dani VS, Zeng H, Joo W, Zong H, Chen-Tsai Y, Luo L. PLoS One. 2012;7(3):e33332. Epub 2012 Mar 27. 10.1371/journal.pone.0033332 PubMed 22479386.
Backbone
  Vector backbone: pBluescript SK(+)
  Backbone manufacturer: Stratagene
  Backbone size w/o insert (bp): 3000
  Total vector size (bp): 11313
  Vector type: Mammalian Expression
  Selectable markers: Neomycin (select with G418)
Growth in bacteria
  Bacterial resistance: Ampicillin, 100 μg/mL
  Growth temperature: 37°C
  Growth strain: DH5alpha
  Copy number: High Copy
Gene/Insert 1
  Gene/Insert name: GFP (alt name: mut4EGFP)
  Mutation: deleted nucleotides after nucleotide 274
  Promoter: CAG (chicken beta actin promoter and CMV enhancer)
  Cloning method: Unknown
  Sequencing primers: 5′ see sequence; 3′ see sequence
Gene/Insert 2
  Gene/Insert name: tdTomato-3Myc (alt name: tdT-3Myc)
  Mutation: removed start codon
  Promoter: CAG (chicken beta actin promoter and CMV enhancer)
  Tag / fusion protein: 3 Myc tags (C terminal on insert)
  Cloning method: Unknown
  Sequencing primers: 5′ see sequence; 3′ see sequence
Gene/Insert 3
  Gene/Insert name: beta-globin intron
  Mutation: insertion of loxP-Neo-loxP
  Promoter: CAG (chicken beta actin promoter and CMV enhancer)
  Cloning method: Unknown
  Sequencing primers: 5′ see sequence; 3′ see sequence
Gene/Insert 4
  Gene/Insert name: Neo (alt names: neomycin phosphotransferase; neomycin resistance gene)
  Promoter: SV40
  Cloning method: Unknown
  Sequencing primers: 5′ see sequence; 3′ see sequence
Gene/Insert 5
  Gene/Insert name: ATG (T) (alt name: start codon (ATG) exon)
  Promoter: none
  Cloning method: Unknown
  Sequencing primers: 5′ see sequence; 3′ see sequence
Gene/Insert 6
  Gene/Insert name: GFP (alt name: mut4EGFP)
  Mutation: deleted nucleotides before nucleotide 275
  Promoter: none
  Cloning method: Unknown
  Sequencing primers: 5′ see sequence; 3′ see sequence
Resource information
  A portion of this plasmid was derived from a plasmid made by: R. Tsien
Terms and licenses: Academic/Nonprofit Terms; Industry Terms: Not Available to Industry
Depositor comments: Neo gene is present in this plasmid in two copies.
How to cite: pMADM-alpha was a gift from Liqun Luo (Addgene plasmid # 36890 ; http://n2t.net/addgene:36890 ; RRID:Addgene_36890)
