>Addgene plasmid #36890 | pMADM-alpha | addgene partial sequence | sequence record 49915 | tdTomato-Rev 5'-tctttgatgacggccatgt-3'
CCGGTGCTGCCGGTGCCATGCCCCAGGAACAGGTGGTGGCGGCCCTCGGAGCGCTCGTACTGTTCCACGA
TGGTGTAGTCCTCGTTGTGGGAGGTGATGTCCAGCTTGGTGTCCACGTAGTAGTAGCCGGGCAGTTGCAC
GGGCTTCTTGGCCATGTAGATGGTCTTGAACTCCACCAGGTAGTGGCCGCCGTCCTTCAGCTTCAGGGCC
TGGTGGATCTCGCCCTTCAGCACGCCGTCGCGGGGGTACAGGCGCTCGGTGGAGGCCTCCCAGCCCATGG
TCTTCTTCTGCATTACGGGGCCGTCGGGGGGGAAGTTGGTGCCGCGCATCTTCACCTTGTAGATCAGCGT
GCCGTCCTGCAGGGAGGAGTCCTGGGTCACGGTCACCAGACCGCCGTCCTCGAAGTTCATCACGCGCTCC
CACTTGAAGCCCTCGGGGAAGGACAGCTTCTTGTAATCGGGGATGTCGGCGGGGTGCTTCACGTACGCCT
TGGAGCCGTACATGAACTGGGGGGACAGGATGTCCCAGGCGAAGGGCAGGGGGCCGCCCTTGGTCACCTT
CAGCTTGGCGGTCTGGGTGCCCTCGTAGGGGCGGCCCTCGCCCTCGCCCTCGATCTCGAACTCGTGGCCG
TTCATGGAGCCCTCCATGCGCACCTTGAAGCGCATGAACTCTTTGATGACCTCCTCGCCCTTACTCACCT
AAGGGTGGGAAAATAGACCAATAGGCAGAGAGAGTCAGTGCCTATCAGAAACCCAAGAGTCTTCTCTGTC
TCCACATGCCCAGTTTCTATTGGTCTCCTTAAACCTGTCTTGTAACCATAACTTCGTATAATGTATGCTA
TACGAAGTTATA
