>Addgene plasmid #36890 | pMADM-alpha | addgene partial sequence | sequence record 49918 | SV40pA-R 5'-GAAATTTGTGATGCTATTGC-3'
AGTTACAACAACAATTGCATTCATTTTATGTTTCAGGTTCAGGGGGAGGTGTGGGAGGTTTTTTAAAGCA
AGTAAAACCTCTACAAATGTGGTATGGCTGATTATGATCAGTTATCTAGTCGACGAAGTTCCTATTCTCT
AGAAAGTATAGGAACTTCAAGCTTCTATCAGAATTCAGGGATATCCTTGTAAAGCTCGTCCATGCCGAGA
GTGATCCCGGCGGCGGTCACGAACTCCAGCAGGACCATGTGATCGCGCTTCTCGTTGGGGTCTTTGCTCA
GGGCGGACTGGGTGCTCAGGTAGTGGTTGTCGGGCAGCAGCACGGGGCCGTCGCCGATGGGGGTGTTCTG
CTGGTAGTGGTCGGCGAGCTGCACGCCGCCGTCCTCGATGTTGTGGCGGATCTTGAAGTTCGCCTTGATG
CCGTTCTTCTGCTTGTCGGCCATGATATAGACGTTGTGGCTGTTGTAGTTGTACTCCAGCTTGTGCCCCA
GGATGTTGCCGTCCTCCTTGAAGTCGATGCCCTTCAGCTCGATGCGGTTCACCAGGGTGTCGCCCTCGAA
CTTCACCTCGGCGCGGGTCTTGTAGTTGCCGTCGTCCTTGAAGAAGATGGTGCGCTCCTGGACGTACCCT
AAGGGTGGGAAAATAGACCAATAGGCAGAGAGAGTCAGTGCCTATCAGAAACCCAAGAGTCTTCTCTGTC
TCCACATGCCCAGTTTCTATTGGTCTCCTTAAACCTGTCTTGTAACCATAACTTCGTATAATGTATGCTA
TACGAAGTTATAGATCCTGAGTAACCTGAGGCTATGGCAGGGCCTGCCGCCCCGACGT
