>Addgene plasmid #36890 | pMADM-alpha | addgene partial sequence | sequence record 51002 | pCAG-F 5'-GCAACGTGCTGGTTATTGTG-3'
GTCCGCCATGCCCGAAGGTTGGTATCAAAGATCTATAACTTCGTATAGCATACATTATACGAAGTTATTC
AGGTGGCACTTTTCGGGGAAATGTGCGCGGAACCCCTATTTGTTTATTTTTCTAAATACATTCAAATATG
TATCCGCTCATGAGACAATAACCCTGATAAATGCTTCAATAATATTGAAAAAGGAAGAGTCCTGAGGCGG
AAAGAACCAGCTGTGGAATGTGTGTCAGTTAGGGTGTGGAAAGTCCCCAGGCTCCCCAGCAGGCAGAAGT
ATGCAAAGCATGCATCTCAATTAGTCAGCAACCAGGTG
