>Addgene plasmid #36890 | pMADM-alpha | addgene partial sequence | sequence record 51005 | tdTomato-Fwd 5'-ctgttcctgtacggcatgg-3'
CATTAGCGAGGAGGACCTGAACAGCGAACAGAAACTCATTTCCGAAGAGGATCTCAACTCCGAGCAGAAG
CTGATCAGCGAGGAGGACCTGAGATCCTGAGAATTCGAAGTTCCTATACTTTCTAGAGAATAGGAACTTC
ACTAGTGGATCCCCCGGGTTCGCCACCATGGTTGGTATCAAAGATCTATAACTTCGTATAGCATACATTA
TACGAAGTTATTCAGGTGGCACTTTTCGGGGAAATGTGCGCGGAACCCCTATTTGTTTATTTTTCTAAAT
ACATTCAAATATGTATCCGCTCATGAGACAATAACCCTGATAAATGCTTCAATAATATTGAAAAAGGAAG
AGTCCTGAGGCGGAAAGAACCAGCTGTGGAATGTGTGTCAGTTAGGGTGTGGAAAGTCCCCAGGCTCCCC
AGCAGGCAGAAGTATGCAAAGCATGCATCTCAATTAGTCAGCAACCAGGTGTGGAAAGTCCCCAGGCTCC
CCAGCAGGCAGAAGTATGCAAAGCATGCATCTCAATTAGTCAGCAACCATAGTCCCGCCCCTAACTCCGC
CCATCCCGCCCCTAACTCCGCCCAGTTCCGCCCATTCTCCGCCCCATGGCTGACTAATTTTTTTTATTTA
TGCAGAGGCCGAGGCCGCCTCGGCCTCTGAGCTATTCCAGAAGTAGTGAGGAGGCTTTTTTGGAGGCCTA
GGCTTTTGCAAAGATCGATCAAGAGACAGGATGAGGATCGTTTCGCATGATTGAACAAGATGGATTGCAC
GCAGGTTCTCCGGCCGCTTGGGTGGAGAGGCTATTCGGCTATGACTGGGCACAACAGACAATCGGCTGCT
CTGATGCCGCCG
