>Addgene plasmid #36890 | pMADM-alpha | addgene partial sequence | sequence record 51518 | EGFP-N 5'-CGTCGCCGTCCAGCTCGACCAG-3'
TTGCTCACCATGGTGGCGGATATCGGATCCCGGGGAAGTTCCTATTCTCTATAAAGTATAGGAACTTCAA
ATTCGATGGGCCCGCGGTATCAAATCAATTCTTTGCCAAAATGATGAGACAGCACAATAACCAGCACGTT
GCCCAGGAGCTGTAGGAAAAAGAAGAAGGCATGAACATGGTTAGCAGAGGCTCTAGAGCCGCCGGTCACA
CGCCAGAAGCCGAACCCCGCCCTGCCCCGTCCCCCCCGAAGGCAGCCGTCCCCCCGCGGACAGCCCCGAG
GCTGGAGAGGGAGAAGGGGACGGCGGCGCGGCGACGCACGAAGGCCCTCCCCGCCCATTTCCTTCCTGCC
GGCGCCGCACCGCTTCGCCCCGCGCCCGCTAGAGGGGGTGCGGCGGCGCCTCCCAGATTTCGGCTCCGCA
CAGATTTGGGACAAAGGAAGTCCCTGCGCCCTCTCGCACGATTACCATAAAAGGCAATGGCTGCGGCTCG
